Addgene plasmid #113244: pAW204
Purpose: E. coli expression vector for IHFa F13A + IHFb
Depositing lab: Jennifer Doudna. Depositing organization: University of California, Berkeley. Publication: Structures of the CRISPR genome integration complex. Wright AV, Liu JJ, Knott GJ, Doxzen KW, Nogales E, Doudna JA. Science. 2017 Sep 15;357(6356):1113-1118. doi: 10.1126/science.aao0679. Epub 2017 Jul 20. PubMed 28729350.
Backbone
  Vector backbone: pACYC
  Backbone size w/o insert (bp): 3600
  Total vector size (bp): 4382
  Vector type: Bacterial Expression
Growth in bacteria
  Bacterial resistance: Chloramphenicol, 25 μg/mL
  Growth temperature: 37°C
  Growth strain: DH5alpha
  Copy number: Low Copy
Gene/Insert 1
  Gene/Insert name: IHFa F13A
  Species: E. coli
  Insert size (bp): 297
  Mutation: F13A
  Entrez Gene: ihfA (a.k.a. b1712, ECK1710, hid, himA)
Gene/Insert 2
  Gene/Insert name: IHFb
  Species: E. coli
  Insert size (bp): 282
Terms and licenses: Academic/Nonprofit Terms; Industry Terms: Not Available to Industry
How to cite: pAW204 was a gift from Jennifer Doudna (Addgene plasmid # 113244 ; http://n2t.net/addgene:113244 ; RRID:Addgene_113244)
