[The description below was written by a language model from this plasmid's Addgene catalogue record and pLannotate feature annotations shown in this document.]
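Description:
pAW204 is a bacterial co-expression plasmid of about 4.4 kb, built on a pACYC backbone, that produces both subunits of E. coli integration host factor (IHF). The alpha subunit carries an F13A substitution. The plasmid replicates from the p15A origin, which the catalogue lists as low copy. This origin is compatible with ColE1-type plasmids, so pAW204 can be kept alongside a second expression vector. Selection is by chloramphenicol, through the cat gene under its own promoter. The short fragments annotated as TcR, IS1 and RSF ori appear to be backbone remnants or partial homology hits and are not functional elements.

The payload has a dual-cassette layout. A first T7 promoter with an adjacent lac operator and a T7 gene 10 ribosome binding site drives ihfA (297 bp, F13A). A second T7 promoter and lac operator drive ihfB (282 bp). A single T7 terminator follows the second gene. The plasmid also carries lacI with its own promoter, so the lac repressor holds both promoters off until IPTG is added. Expression requires a host that supplies T7 RNA polymerase. No affinity tag is annotated on either subunit. A small fragment resembling a T7 gene 10B-derived solubility tag lies downstream of ihfB, and it is probably residual vector sequence rather than a fusion.

The depositor sequence and the repository's sequencing result show the same features in the same order. They differ only in numbering origin and by two nucleotides in length. According to the stated purpose and the associated publication, the plasmid was made to produce a mutant IHF heterodimer for structural and biochemical study of the CRISPR genome integration complex. The record does not say what the F13A change does functionally.
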