Features (pLannotate 1.2.2; 19 found; start..end, strand, type, name):
      3..27      +  protein_bind   lac operator: The lac repressor binds to the lac operator to inhibit transcription in E. coli. This inhibition can be relieved by adding lactose or isopropyl-β-D-thiogalactopyranoside (IPTG). lac repressor encoded by lacI
     42..64      +  RBS            RBS: efficient ribosome binding site from bacteriophage T7 gene 10 (Olins and Rangwala, 1989)
     71..367     +  CDS            ihfA: IHFA_ECO24 - Also known as himA From Escherichia coli O139:H28 (strain E24377A / ETEC).
    436..454     +  promoter       T7 promoter: promoter for bacteriophage T7 RNA polymerase
    455..479     +  protein_bind   lac operator: The lac repressor binds to the lac operator to inhibit transcription in E. coli. This inhibition can be relieved by adding lactose or isopropyl-β-D-thiogalactopyranoside (IPTG). lac repressor encoded by lacI
    522..803     +  CDS            ihfB: IHFB_ECO24 - Also known as himD From Escherichia coli O139:H28 (strain E24377A / ETEC).
    811..828     +  CDS            SET1 (fragment): solubility-enhancement tag derived from T7 phage gene 10B
    836..883     +  terminator     T7 terminator: transcription terminator for bacteriophage T7 RNA polymerase
   1106..1762    -  CDS            cat: CAT_ECOLX - Experimental evidence at protein level: Swiss-Prot protein existence level 1. This enzyme is an effector of chloramphenicol resistance in bacteria. From Escherichia coli. This protein is used as a marker in many commonly used cloning vectors, such as pACYC184.
   1763..1865    -  promoter       cat promoter: promoter of the E. coli cat gene encoding chloramphenicol acetyltransferase
   1986..2129    +  mobile_element IS1 (fragment): prokaryotic transposable element IS1
   2248..2303    -  rep_origin     RSF ori (fragment): Plasmids containing the RSF 1030 origin of replication can be propagated in E. coli cells that contain additional plasmids with compatible origins.
   2391..2935    -  rep_origin     p15A ori: Plasmids containing the medium-copy-number p15A origin of replication can be propagated in E. coli cells that contain a second plasmid with the ColE1 origin.
   3047..3111    -  CDS            TcR (fragment): tetracycline efflux protein; tet; confers resistance to tetracycline
   3126..3147    -  protein_bind   CAP binding site: CAP binding activates transcription in the presence of cAMP. E. coli catabolite activator protein
   3160..4242    -  CDS            lacI: lac repressor; lacI; The lac repressor binds to the lac operator to inhibit transcription in E. coli. This inhibition can be relieved by adding lactose or isopropyl-β-D-thiogalactopyranoside (IPTG).
   4243..4320    -  promoter       lacI promoter: lacI
   4328..4363    -  CDS            TcR (fragment): tetracycline efflux protein; tet; confers resistance to tetracycline
   4366..2       +  promoter       T7 promoter (across the origin): promoter for bacteriophage T7 RNA polymerase
>Addgene plasmid #113244 | pAW204 | depositor full sequence | sequence record 213825 | pAW204 sequence 4382 bps
GGGGAATTGTGAGCGGATAACAATTCCCCTGTAGAAATAATTTTGTTTAACTTTAATAAGGAGATATACC
ATGGCGCTTACAAAAGCTGAAATGTCAGAATATCTGGCAGATAAGCTTGGGCTTAGCAAGCGGGATGCCA
AAGAACTGGTTGAACTGTTTTTCGAAGAGATCCGTCGCGCTCTGGAAAACGGCGAACAGGTGAAACTCTC
TGGTTTTGGTAACTTCGATCTGCGTGATAAGAATCAACGCCCGGGACGTAACCCGAAAACGGGCGAGGAT
ATTCCCATTACAGCACGGCGCGTGGTGACCTTCAGACCCGGGCAGAAGTTAAAAAGCCGGGTCGAAAACG
CTTCGCCCAAAGACGAGTAAGCGGCCGCATAATGCTTAAGTCGAACAGAAAGTAATCGTATTGTACACGG
CCGCATAATCGAAATTAATACGACTCACTATAGGGGAATTGTGAGCGGATAACAATTCCCCATCTTAGTA
TATTAGTTAAGTATAAGAAGGAGATATACATATGACCAAGTCAGAATTGATAGAAAGACTTGCCACCCAG
CAATCGCACATTCCCGCCAAGACGGTTGAAGATGCAGTAAAAGAGATGCTGGAGCATATGGCCTCGACTC
TTGCGCAGGGCGAGCGTATTGAAATCCGCGGTTTCGGCAGTTTCTCTTTGCACTACCGCGCACCACGTAC
CGGACGTAATCCGAAGACTGGCGATAAAGTAGAACTGGAAGGAAAATACGTTCCTCACTTTAAACCTGGT
AAAGAACTGCGCGATCGCGCCAATATTTACGGTTAACCTAGGCTGCTGCCACCGCTGAGCAATAACTAGC
ATAACCCCTTGGGGCCTCTAAACGGGTCTTGAGGGGTTTTTTGCTGAAACCTCAGGCATTTGAGAAGCAC
ACGGTCACACTGCTTCCGGTAGTCAATAAACCGGTAAACCAGCAATAGACATAAGCGGCTATTTAACGAC
CCTGCCCTGAACCGACGACCGGGTCGAATTTGCTTTCGAATTTCTGCCATTCATCCGCTTATTATCACTT
ATTCAGGCGTAGCACCAGGCGTTTAAGGGCACCAATAACTGCCTTAAAAAAATTACGCCCCGCCCTGCCA
CTCATCGCAGTACTGTTGTAATTCATTAAGCATTCTGCCGACATGGAAGCCATCACAGACGGCATGATGA
ACCTGAATCGCCAGCGGCATCAGCACCTTGTCGCCTTGCGTATAATATTTGCCCATAGTGAAAACGGGGG
CGAAGAAGTTGTCCATATTGGCCACGTTTAAATCAAAACTGGTGAAACTCACCCAGGGATTGGCTGAGAC
GAAAAACATATTCTCAATAAACCCTTTAGGGAAATAGGCCAGGTTTTCACCGTAACACGCCACATCTTGC
GAATATATGTGTAGAAACTGCCGGAAATCGTCGTGGTATTCACTCCAGAGCGATGAAAACGTTTCAGTTT
GCTCATGGAAAACGGTGTAACAAGGGTGAACACTATCCCATATCACCAGCTCACCGTCTTTCATTGCCAT
ACGGAACTCCGGATGAGCATTCATCAGGCGGGCAAGAATGTGAATAAAGGCCGGATAAAACTTGTGCTTA
TTTTTCTTTACGGTCTTTAAAAAGGCCGTAATATCCAGCTGAACGGTCTGGTTATAGGTACATTGAGCAA
CTGACTGAAATGCCTCAAAATGTTCTTTACGATGCCATTGGGATATATCAACGGTGGTATATCCAGTGAT
TTTTTTCTCCATTTTAGCTTCCTTAGCTCCTGAAAATCTCGATAACTCAAAAAATACGCCCGGTAGTGAT
CTTATTTCATTATGGTGAAAGTTGGAACCTCTTACGTGCCGATCAACGTCTCATTTTCGCCAAAAGTTGG
CCCAGGGCTTCCCGGTATCAACAGGGACACCAGGATTTATTTATTCTGCGAAGTGATCTTCCGTCACAGG
TATTTATTCGGCGCAAAGTGCGTCGGGTGATGCTGCCAACTTACTGATTTAGTGTATGATGGTGTTTTTG
AGGTGCTCCAGTGGCTTCTGTTTCTATCAGCTGTCCCTCCTGTTCAGCTACTGACGGGGTGGTGCGTAAC
GGCAAAAGCACCGCCGGACATCAGCGCTAGCGGAGTGTATACTGGCTTACTATGTTGGCACTGATGAGGG
TGTCAGTGAAGTGCTTCATGTGGCAGGAGAAAAAAGGCTGCACCGGTGCGTCAGCAGAATATGTGATACA
GGATATATTCCGCTTCCTCGCTCACTGACTCGCTACGCTCGGTCGTTCGACTGCGGCGAGCGGAAATGGC
TTACGAACGGGGCGGAGATTTCCTGGAAGATGCCAGGAAGATACTTAACAGGGAAGTGAGAGGGCCGCGG
CAAAGCCGTTTTTCCATAGGCTCCGCCCCCCTGACAAGCATCACGAAATCTGACGCTCAAATCAGTGGTG
GCGAAACCCGACAGGACTATAAAGATACCAGGCGTTTCCCCTGGCGGCTCCCTCGTGCGCTCTCCTGTTC
CTGCCTTTCGGTTTACCGGTGTCATTCCGCTGTTATGGCCGCGTTTGTCTCATTCCACGCCTGACACTCA
GTTCCGGGTAGGCAGTTCGCTCCAAGCTGGACTGTATGCACGAACCCCCCGTTCAGTCCGACCGCTGCGC
CTTATCCGGTAACTATCGTCTTGAGTCCAACCCGGAAAGACATGCAAAAGCACCACTGGCAGCAGCCACT
GGTAATTGATTTAGAGGAGTTAGTCTTGAAGTCATGCGCCGGTTAAGGCTAAACTGAAAGGACAAGTTTT
GGTGACTGCGCTCCTCCAAGCCAGTTACCTCGGTTCAAAGAGTTGGTAGCTCAGAGAACCTTCGAAAAAC
CGCCCTGCAAGGCGGTTTTTTCGTTTTCAGAGCAAGAGATTACGCGCAGACCAAAACGATCTCAAGAAGA
TCATCTTATTAATCAGATAAAATATTTCTAGATTTCAGTGCAATTTATCTCTTCAAATGTAGCACCTGAA
GTCAGCCCCATACGATATAAGTTGTAATTCTCATGTTAGTCATGCCCCGCGCCCACCGGAAGGAGCTGAC
TGGGTTGAAGGCTCTCAAGGGCATCGGTCGAGATCCCGGTGCCTAATGAGTGAGCTAACTTACATTAATT
GCGTTGCGCTCACTGCCCGCTTTCCAGTCGGGAAACCTGTCGTGCCAGCTGCATTAATGAATCGGCCAAC
GCGCGGGGAGAGGCGGTTTGCGTATTGGGCGCCAGGGTGGTTTTTCTTTTCACCAGTGAGACGGGCAACA
GCTGATTGCCCTTCACCGCCTGGCCCTGAGAGAGTTGCAGCAAGCGGTCCACGCTGGTTTGCCCCAGCAG
GCGAAAATCCTGTTTGATGGTGGTTAACGGCGGGATATAACATGAGCTGTCTTCGGTATCGTCGTATCCC
ACTACCGAGATGTCCGCACCAACGCGCAGCCCGGACTCGGTAATGGCGCGCATTGCGCCCAGCGCCATCT
GATCGTTGGCAACCAGCATCGCAGTGGGAACGATGCCCTCATTCAGCATTTGCATGGTTTGTTGAAAACC
GGACATGGCACTCCAGTCGCCTTCCCGTTCCGCTATCGGCTGAATTTGATTGCGAGTGAGATATTTATGC
CAGCCAGCCAGACGCAGACGCGCCGAGACAGAACTTAATGGGCCCGCTAACAGCGCGATTTGCTGGTGAC
CCAATGCGACCAGATGCTCCACGCCCAGTCGCGTACCGTCTTCATGGGAGAAAATAATACTGTTGATGGG
TGTCTGGTCAGAGACATCAAGAAATAACGCCGGAACATTAGTGCAGGCAGCTTCCACAGCAATGGCATCC
TGGTCATCCAGCGGATAGTTAATGATCAGCCCACTGACGCGTTGCGCGAGAAGATTGTGCACCGCCGCTT
TACAGGCTTCGACGCCGCTTCGTTCTACCATCGACACCACCACGCTGGCACCCAGTTGATCGGCGCGAGA
TTTAATCGCCGCGACAATTTGCGACGGCGCGTGCAGGGCCAGACTGGAGGTGGCAACGCCAATCAGCAAC
GACTGTTTGCCCGCCAGTTGTTGTGCCACGCGGTTGGGAATGTAATTCAGCTCCGCCATCGCCGCTTCCA
CTTTTTCCCGCGTTTTCGCAGAAACGTGGCTGGCCTGGTTCACCACGCGGGAAACGGTCTGATAAGAGAC
ACCGGCATACTCTGCGACATCGTATAACGTTACTGGTTTCACATTCACCACCCTGAATTGACTCTCTTCC
GGGCGCTATCATGCCATACCGCGAAAGGTTTTGCGCCATTCGATGGTGTCCGGGATCTCGACGCTCTCCC
TTATGCGACTCCTGCATTAGGAAATTAATACGACTCACTATA
