Features (pLannotate 1.2.2; 19 found; start..end, strand, type, name):
     25..43      +  promoter       T7 promoter: promoter for bacteriophage T7 RNA polymerase
     44..68      +  protein_bind   lac operator: The lac repressor binds to the lac operator to inhibit transcription in E. coli. This inhibition can be relieved by adding lactose or isopropyl-β-D-thiogalactopyranoside (IPTG). lac repressor encoded by lacI
     83..105     +  RBS            RBS: efficient ribosome binding site from bacteriophage T7 gene 10 (Olins and Rangwala, 1989)
    112..408     +  CDS            ihfA: IHFA_ECO24 - Also known as himA From Escherichia coli O139:H28 (strain E24377A / ETEC).
    477..495     +  promoter       T7 promoter: promoter for bacteriophage T7 RNA polymerase
    496..520     +  protein_bind   lac operator: The lac repressor binds to the lac operator to inhibit transcription in E. coli. This inhibition can be relieved by adding lactose or isopropyl-β-D-thiogalactopyranoside (IPTG). lac repressor encoded by lacI
    563..844     +  CDS            ihfB: IHFB_ECO24 - Also known as himD From Escherichia coli O139:H28 (strain E24377A / ETEC).
    852..869     +  CDS            SET1 (fragment): solubility-enhancement tag derived from T7 phage gene 10B
    877..924     +  terminator     T7 terminator: transcription terminator for bacteriophage T7 RNA polymerase
   1148..1804    -  CDS            cat: CAT_ECOLX - Experimental evidence at protein level: Swiss-Prot protein existence level 1. This enzyme is an effector of chloramphenicol resistance in bacteria. From Escherichia coli. This protein is used as a marker in many commonly used cloning vectors, such as pACYC184.
   1805..1907    -  promoter       cat promoter: promoter of the E. coli cat gene encoding chloramphenicol acetyltransferase
   2028..2171    +  mobile_element IS1 (fragment): prokaryotic transposable element IS1
   2290..2345    -  rep_origin     RSF ori (fragment): Plasmids containing the RSF 1030 origin of replication can be propagated in E. coli cells that contain additional plasmids with compatible origins.
   2433..2978    -  rep_origin     p15A ori: Plasmids containing the medium-copy-number p15A origin of replication can be propagated in E. coli cells that contain a second plasmid with the ColE1 origin.
   3090..3154    -  CDS            TcR (fragment): tetracycline efflux protein; tet; confers resistance to tetracycline
   3169..3190    -  protein_bind   CAP binding site: CAP binding activates transcription in the presence of cAMP. E. coli catabolite activator protein
   3203..4285    -  CDS            lacI: lac repressor; lacI; The lac repressor binds to the lac operator to inhibit transcription in E. coli. This inhibition can be relieved by adding lactose or isopropyl-β-D-thiogalactopyranoside (IPTG).
   4286..4363    -  promoter       lacI promoter: lacI
   4371..22      -  CDS            TcR (fragment) (across the origin): tetracycline efflux protein; tet; confers resistance to tetracycline
>Addgene plasmid #113244 | pAW204 | addgene full sequence | sequence record 218810 | Addgene NGS Result
TATGCGACTCCTGCATTAGGAAATTAATACGACTCACTATAGGGGAATTGTGAGCGGATAACAATTCCCC
TGTAGAAATAATTTTGTTTAACTTTAATAAGGAGATATACCATGGCGCTTACAAAAGCTGAAATGTCAGA
ATATCTGGCAGATAAGCTTGGGCTTAGCAAGCGGGATGCCAAAGAACTGGTTGAACTGTTTTTCGAAGAG
ATCCGTCGCGCTCTGGAAAACGGCGAACAGGTGAAACTCTCTGGTTTTGGTAACTTCGATCTGCGTGATA
AGAATCAACGCCCGGGACGTAACCCGAAAACGGGCGAGGATATTCCCATTACAGCACGGCGCGTGGTGAC
CTTCAGACCCGGGCAGAAGTTAAAAAGCCGGGTCGAAAACGCTTCGCCCAAAGACGAGTAAGCGGCCGCA
TAATGCTTAAGTCGAACAGAAAGTAATCGTATTGTACACGGCCGCATAATCGAAATTAATACGACTCACT
ATAGGGGAATTGTGAGCGGATAACAATTCCCCATCTTAGTATATTAGTTAAGTATAAGAAGGAGATATAC
ATATGACCAAGTCAGAATTGATAGAAAGACTTGCCACCCAGCAATCGCACATTCCCGCCAAGACGGTTGA
AGATGCAGTAAAAGAGATGCTGGAGCATATGGCCTCGACTCTTGCGCAGGGCGAGCGTATTGAAATCCGC
GGTTTCGGCAGTTTCTCTTTGCACTACCGCGCACCACGTACCGGACGTAATCCGAAGACTGGCGATAAAG
TAGAACTGGAAGGAAAATACGTTCCTCACTTTAAACCTGGTAAAGAACTGCGCGATCGCGCCAATATTTA
CGGTTAACCTAGGCTGCTGCCACCGCTGAGCAATAACTAGCATAACCCCTTGGGGCCTCTAAACGGGTCT
TGAGGGGTTTTTTGCTGAAACCTCAGGCATTTGAGAAGCACACGGTCACACTGCTTCCGGTAGTCAATAA
ACCGGTAAACCAGCAATAGACATAAGCGGCTATTTAACGACCCTGCCCTGAACCGACGACCGGGTCGAAT
TTGCTTTCGAATTTCTGCCATTCATCCGCTTATTATCACTTATTCAGGCGTAGCAACCAGGCGTTTAAGG
GCACCAATAACTGCCTTAAAAAAATTACGCCCCGCCCTGCCACTCATCGCAGTACTGTTGTAATTCATTA
AGCATTCTGCCGACATGGAAGCCATCACAAACGGCATGATGAACCTGAATCGCCAGCGGCATCAGCACCT
TGTCGCCTTGCGTATAATATTTGCCCATAGTGAAAACGGGGGCGAAGAAGTTGTCCATATTGGCCACGTT
TAAATCAAAACTGGTGAAACTCACCCAGGGATTGGCTGAGACGAAAAACATATTCTCAATAAACCCTTTA
GGGAAATAGGCCAGGTTTTCACCGTAACACGCCACATCTTGCGAATATATGTGTAGAAACTGCCGGAAAT
CGTCGTGGTATTCACTCCAGAGCGATGAAAACGTTTCAGTTTGCTCATGGAAAACGGTGTAACAAGGGTG
AACACTATCCCATATCACCAGCTCACCGTCTTTCATTGCCATACGGAACTCCGGATGAGCATTCATCAGG
CGGGCAAGAATGTGAATAAAGGCCGGATAAAACTTGTGCTTATTTTTCTTTACGGTCTTTAAAAAGGCCG
TAATATCCAGCTGAACGGTCTGGTTATAGGTACATTGAGCAACTGACTGAAATGCCTCAAAATGTTCTTT
ACGATGCCATTGGGATATATCAACGGTGGTATATCCAGTGATTTTTTTCTCCATTTTAGCTTCCTTAGCT
CCTGAAAATCTCGATAACTCAAAAAATACGCCCGGTAGTGATCTTATTTCATTATGGTGAAAGTTGGAAC
CTCTTACGTGCCGATCAACGTCTCATTTTCGCCAAAAGTTGGCCCAGGGCTTCCCGGTATCAACAGGGAC
ACCAGGATTTATTTATTCTGCGAAGTGATCTTCCGTCACAGGTATTTATTCGGCGCAAAGTGCGTCGGGT
GATGCTGCCAACTTACTGATTTAGTGTATGATGGTGTTTTTGAGGTGCTCCAGTGGCTTCTGTTTCTATC
AGCTGTCCCTCCTGTTCAGCTACTGACGGGGTGGTGCGTAACGGCAAAAGCACCGCCGGACATCAGCGCT
AGCGGAGTGTATACTGGCTTACTATGTTGGCACTGATGAGGGTGTCAGTGAAGTGCTTCATGTGGCAGGA
GAAAAAAGGCTGCACCGGTGCGTCAGCAGAATATGTGATACAGGATATATTCCGCTTCCTCGCTCACTGA
CTCGCTACGCTCGGTCGTTCGACTGCGGCGAGCGGAAATGGCTTACGAACGGGGCGGAGATTTCCTGGAA
GATGCCAGGAAGATACTTAACAGGGAAGTGAGAGGGCCGCGGCAAAGCCGTTTTTCCATAGGCTCCGCCC
CCCTGACAAGCATCACGAAATCTGACGCTCAAATCAGTGGTGGCGAAACCCGACAGGACTATAAAGATAC
CAGGCGTTTCCCCCTGGCGGCTCCCTCGTGCGCTCTCCTGTTCCTGCCTTTCGGTTTACCGGTGTCATTC
CGCTGTTATGGCCGCGTTTGTCTCATTCCACGCCTGACACTCAGTTCCGGGTAGGCAGTTCGCTCCAAGC
TGGACTGTATGCACGAACCCCCCGTTCAGTCCGACCGCTGCGCCTTATCCGGTAACTATCGTCTTGAGTC
CAACCCGGAAAGACATGCAAAAGCACCACTGGCAGCAGCCACTGGTAATTGATTTAGAGGAGTTAGTCTT
GAAGTCATGCGCCGGTTAAGGCTAAACTGAAAGGACAAGTTTTGGTGACTGCGCTCCTCCAAGCCAGTTA
CCTCGGTTCAAAGAGTTGGTAGCTCAGAGAACCTTCGAAAAACCGCCCTGCAAGGCGGTTTTTTCGTTTT
CAGAGCAAGAGATTACGCGCAGACCAAAACGATCTCAAGAAGATCATCTTATTAATCAGATAAAATATTT
CTAGATTTCAGTGCAATTTATCTCTTCAAATGTAGCACCTGAAGTCAGCCCCATACGATATAAGTTGTAA
TTCTCATGTTAGTCATGCCCCGCGCCCACCGGAAGGAGCTGACTGGGTTGAAGGCTCTCAAGGGCATCGG
TCGAGATCCCGGTGCCTAATGAGTGAGCTAACTTACATTAATTGCGTTGCGCTCACTGCCCGCTTTCCAG
TCGGGAAACCTGTCGTGCCAGCTGCATTAATGAATCGGCCAACGCGCGGGGAGAGGCGGTTTGCGTATTG
GGCGCCAGGGTGGTTTTTCTTTTCACCAGTGAGACGGGCAACAGCTGATTGCCCTTCACCGCCTGGCCCT
GAGAGAGTTGCAGCAAGCGGTCCACGCTGGTTTGCCCCAGCAGGCGAAAATCCTGTTTGATGGTGGTTAA
CGGCGGGATATAACATGAGCTGTCTTCGGTATCGTCGTATCCCACTACCGAGATGTCCGCACCAACGCGC
AGCCCGGACTCGGTAATGGCGCGCATTGCGCCCAGCGCCATCTGATCGTTGGCAACCAGCATCGCAGTGG
GAACGATGCCCTCATTCAGCATTTGCATGGTTTGTTGAAAACCGGACATGGCACTCCAGTCGCCTTCCCG
TTCCGCTATCGGCTGAATTTGATTGCGAGTGAGATATTTATGCCAGCCAGCCAGACGCAGACGCGCCGAG
ACAGAACTTAATGGGCCCGCTAACAGCGCGATTTGCTGGTGACCCAATGCGACCAGATGCTCCACGCCCA
GTCGCGTACCGTCTTCATGGGAGAAAATAATACTGTTGATGGGTGTCTGGTCAGAGACATCAAGAAATAA
CGCCGGAACATTAGTGCAGGCAGCTTCCACAGCAATGGCATCCTGGTCATCCAGCGGATAGTTAATGATC
AGCCCACTGACGCGTTGCGCGAGAAGATTGTGCACCGCCGCTTTACAGGCTTCGACGCCGCTTCGTTCTA
CCATCGACACCACCACGCTGGCACCCAGTTGATCGGCGCGAGATTTAATCGCCGCGACAATTTGCGACGG
CGCGTGCAGGGCCAGACTGGAGGTGGCAACGCCAATCAGCAACGACTGTTTGCCCGCCAGTTGTTGTGCC
ACGCGGTTGGGAATGTAATTCAGCTCCGCCATCGCCGCTTCCACTTTTTCCCGCGTTTTCGCAGAAACGT
GGCTGGCCTGGTTCACCACGCGGGAAACGGTCTGATAAGAGACACCGGCATACTCTGCGACATCGTATAA
CGTTACTGGTTTCACATTCACCACCCTGAATTGACTCTCTTCCGGGCGCTATCATGCCATACCGCGAAAG
GTTTTGCGCCATTCGATGGTGTCCGGGATCTCGACGCTCTCCCT
